Addgene plasmid #117813: pGTag-eGFP-SV40
Purpose: Donor for precise CRISPR directed genomic integration using the GeneWeld method
Depositing lab: Jeffrey Essner. Publication: Efficient targeted integration directed by short homology in zebrafish and mammalian cells. Wierson WA, Welker JM, Almeida MP, Mann CM, Webster DA, Torrie ME, Weiss TJ, Kambakam S, Vollbrecht MK, Lan M, McKeighan KC, Levey J, Ming Z, Wehmeier A, Mikelson CS, Haltom JA, Kwan KM, Chien CB, Balciunas D, Ekker SC, Clark KJ, Webber BR, Moriarity BS, Solin SL, Carlson DF, Dobbs DL, McGrail M, Essner J. Elife. 2020 May 15;9. pii: 53968. doi: 10.7554/eLife.53968. PubMed 32412410.
Backbone
  Vector backbone: pK
  Backbone manufacturer: Karl J. Clark
  Backbone size w/o insert (bp): 2958
  Vector type: Synthetic Biology
Growth in bacteria
  Bacterial resistance: Kanamycin, 50 μg/mL
  Growth temperature: 30°C
  Growth strain: NEB Stable
  Copy number: High Copy
Gene/Insert
  Gene/Insert name: eGFP (alt name: GFP)
  Species: H. sapiens (human), D. rerio (zebrafish)
  Insert size (bp): 1152
  Cloning method: Gibson Cloning
  Sequencing primers: 5′ GCATGGATGTTTTCCCAGTC; 3′ atggctcataacaccccttg
Terms and licenses: Academic/Nonprofit Terms; Industry Terms: Not Available to Industry
Depositor comments: Online tools and cloning help available at <www.genesculpt.org/gtaghd/>. May work in additional species beyond those listed. Please visit https://www.biorxiv.org/content/10.1101/431627v2 for bioRxiv preprint.
How to cite: pGTag-eGFP-SV40 was a gift from Jeffrey Essner (Addgene plasmid # 117813 ; http://n2t.net/addgene:117813 ; RRID:Addgene_117813)
