[The description below was written by a language model from this plasmid's Addgene catalogue record, the feature table of its GenBank file and pLannotate feature annotations shown in this document.]
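Description:
pGTag-eGFP-SV40 is a 4.1 kb donor plasmid for CRISPR-directed targeted integration by the GeneWeld method, which uses short homology arms to direct precise knock-in. The record lists zebrafish and human as target species and notes it may work in others. It is built on the pK backbone, a high-copy bacterial vector with a pUC origin and a kanamycin resistance gene. rrnB T1 and T2 terminators sit upstream of the cargo region, and M13 forward and reverse primer sites flank it for sequencing.

The cargo is promoterless. A porcine teschovirus 2A peptide is fused directly upstream of eGFP, followed by the SV40 late polyadenylation signal. After in-frame integration into a coding exon, eGFP should therefore be expressed from the targeted gene's own promoter and released as a separate polypeptide by 2A ribosomal skipping, reporting endogenous expression.

Homology arms are added at two type IIS cloning positions. On the 5′ side, a pair of BfuAI sites brackets a lac promoter–lacZα cassette, presumably so that replacing it with the arm can be scored by blue/white screening. On the 3′ side, a pair of BspQI sites brackets a carp β-actin intron 1 filler fragment. The defined overhangs at each site allow directional insertion of short arms.

Outside these positions lie 5′ and 3′ universal guide RNA target sites with PAMs. Cas9 can therefore cut the donor in vivo with a single generic guide, releasing the cargo with its homology arms exposed at the ends. An attL3 Gateway-derived sequence remains between the polyA signal and the 3′ cloning site, and no function is recorded for it.
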