LOCUS       pGTag_eGFP_SV40 4110 bp DNA circular 16-JUL-2018
DEFINITION  synthetic circular DNA, gene-targeting cassette
ACCESSION   .
VERSION     2.0
KEYWORDS    .
SOURCE      synthetic DNA construct
  ORGANISM  recombinant plasmid
REFERENCE   1 (bases 1 to 4786)
  AUTHORS   Wesley A Wierson, Jordan M Welker, Maira P Almeida, Carla M Mann,
            Dennis A Webster, Trevor J Weiss, Macy K Vollbrecht, Zhitao Ming,
            Alec Wehmeier, Christopher S Mikelson, Jeffrey A Haltom, Kristen M
            Kwan, Chi-Bin Chien, Darius Balciunas, Stephen C Ekker, Karl J
            Clark, Beau R Webber, Branden Moriarity, Staci L Solin, Daniel F
            Carlson, Drena L Dobbs, Maura McGrail, Jeffrey J Essner
  TITLE     Efficient targeted integration directed by short homology
  JOURNAL   .
COMMENT
COMMENT     ApEinfo:methylated:0
FEATURES             Location/Qualifiers
     misc_recomb     2058..2153
                     /locus_tag="attL3"
                     /ApEinfo_fwdcolor="#5370ff"
                     /ApEinfo_revcolor="#5370ff"
                     /ApEinfo_graphicformat="arrow_data {{0 1 2 0 0 -1} {} 0}
                     width 5 offset 0"
     misc_feature    2058..2072
                     /locus_tag="att3_shared"
                     /ApEinfo_fwdcolor="#4259cc"
                     /ApEinfo_revcolor="#4259cc"
                     /ApEinfo_graphicformat="arrow_data {{0 1 2 0 0 -1} {} 0}
                     width 5 offset 0"
     polyA_signal    1861..2056
                     /locus_tag="SV40 late polyA (from pCS2+)"
                     /ApEinfo_fwdcolor="#ffff7f"
                     /ApEinfo_revcolor="#ffff7f"
                     /ApEinfo_graphicformat="arrow_data {{0 1 2 0 0 -1} {} 0}
                     width 5 offset 0"
     misc_feature    1032..1097
                     /locus_tag="PTV1-2A peptide"
                     /ApEinfo_fwdcolor="#004fff"
                     /ApEinfo_revcolor="cyan"
                     /ApEinfo_graphicformat="arrow_data {{0 1 2 0 0 -1} {} 0}
                     width 5 offset 0"
     rep_origin      3434..4107
                     /locus_tag="pUC ori"
                     /ApEinfo_fwdcolor="#999999"
                     /ApEinfo_revcolor="#999999"
                     /ApEinfo_graphicformat="arrow_data {{0 1 2 0 0 -1} {} 0}
                     width 5 offset 0"
     CDS             2504..3313
                     /locus_tag="kanR"
                     /ApEinfo_fwdcolor="#ff7f3f"
                     /ApEinfo_revcolor="#ff7f3f"
                     /ApEinfo_graphicformat="arrow_data {{0 1 2 0 0 -1} {} 0}
                     width 5 offset 0"
     primer_bind     complement(2371..2391)
                     /locus_tag="M13R"
                     /ApEinfo_fwdcolor="#777777"
                     /ApEinfo_revcolor="#777777"
                     /ApEinfo_graphicformat="arrow_data {{0 1 2 0 0 -1} {} 0}
                     width 5 offset 0"
     primer_bind     537..552
                     /locus_tag="M13F"
                     /ApEinfo_fwdcolor="#777777"
                     /ApEinfo_revcolor="#777777"
                     /ApEinfo_graphicformat="arrow_data {{0 1 2 0 0 -1} {} 0}
                     width 5 offset 0"
     promoter        complement(2348..2367)
                     /locus_tag="T7"
                     /ApEinfo_fwdcolor="#777777"
                     /ApEinfo_revcolor="#777777"
                     /ApEinfo_graphicformat="arrow_data {{0 1 2 0 0 -1} {} 0}
                     width 5 offset 0"
     misc_feature    1098..1817
                     /locus_tag="eGFP"
                     /ApEinfo_fwdcolor="#00ff00"
                     /ApEinfo_revcolor="green"
                     /ApEinfo_graphicformat="arrow_data {{0 1 2 0 0 -1} {} 0}
                     width 5 offset 0"
     terminator      268..295
                     /locus_tag="T2"
                     /ApEinfo_fwdcolor="#bbbbbb"
                     /ApEinfo_revcolor="#bbbbbb"
                     /ApEinfo_graphicformat="arrow_data {{0 1 2 0 0 -1} {} 0}
                     width 5 offset 0"
     terminator      427..470
                     /locus_tag="T1"
                     /ApEinfo_fwdcolor="#bbbbbb"
                     /ApEinfo_revcolor="#bbbbbb"
                     /ApEinfo_graphicformat="arrow_data {{0 1 2 0 0 -1} {} 0}
                     width 5 offset 0"
     misc_feature    1032..1035
                     /locus_tag="BfuAI site 2 overhang"
                     /ApEinfo_fwdcolor="cyan"
                     /ApEinfo_revcolor="green"
                     /ApEinfo_graphicformat="arrow_data {{0 1 2 0 0 -1} {} 0}
                     width 5 offset 0"
     misc_feature    complement(2299..2321)
                     /locus_tag="3' Universal Guide (w/PAM)"
                     /ApEinfo_fwdcolor="cyan"
                     /ApEinfo_revcolor="green"
                     /ApEinfo_graphicformat="arrow_data {{0 1 2 0 0 -1} {} 0}
                     width 5 offset 0"
     misc_feature    complement(618..623)
                     /locus_tag="BfuAI site 1"
                     /ApEinfo_fwdcolor="cyan"
                     /ApEinfo_revcolor="green"
                     /ApEinfo_graphicformat="arrow_data {{0 1 2 0 0 -1} {} 0}
                     width 5 offset 0"
     misc_feature    complement(2185..2191)
                     /locus_tag="BspQI site 1"
                     /ApEinfo_fwdcolor="cyan"
                     /ApEinfo_revcolor="green"
                     /ApEinfo_graphicformat="arrow_data {{0 1 2 0 0 -1} {} 0}
                     width 5 offset 0"
     misc_feature    746..1021
                     /vntifkey="21"
                     /locus_tag="lacZ'"
                     /ApEinfo_fwdcolor="pink"
                     /ApEinfo_revcolor="#1dda7b"
                     /ApEinfo_graphicformat="arrow_data {{0 1 2 0 0 -1} {} 0}
                     width 5 offset 0"
     misc_feature    591..613
                     /locus_tag="5' universal guide (w/PAM)"
                     /ApEinfo_fwdcolor="cyan"
                     /ApEinfo_revcolor="green"
                     /ApEinfo_graphicformat="arrow_data {{0 1 2 0 0 -1} {} 0}
                     width 5 offset 0"
     misc_feature    complement(2181..2183)
                     /locus_tag="BspQI site 1 overhang"
                     /ApEinfo_fwdcolor="cyan"
                     /ApEinfo_revcolor="green"
                     /ApEinfo_graphicformat="arrow_data {{0 1 2 0 0 -1} {} 0}
                     width 5 offset 0"
     promoter        624..745
                     /vntifkey="30"
                     /locus_tag="lacZ\promoter"
                     /ApEinfo_fwdcolor="pink"
                     /ApEinfo_revcolor="pink"
                     /ApEinfo_graphicformat="arrow_data {{0 1 2 0 0 -1} {} 0}
                     width 5 offset 0"
     intron          2200..2288
                     /note="Carp beta-actin intron 1 filler"
                     /locus_tag="Carp beta-actin intron 1 filler"
                     /ApEinfo_fwdcolor="pink"
                     /ApEinfo_revcolor="pink"
                     /ApEinfo_graphicformat="arrow_data {{0 1 2 0 0 -1} {} 0}
                     width 5 offset 0"
     misc_feature    complement(610..613)
                     /locus_tag="BfuAI site 1 overhang"
                     /ApEinfo_fwdcolor="cyan"
                     /ApEinfo_revcolor="green"
                     /ApEinfo_graphicformat="arrow_data {{0 1 2 0 0 -1} {} 0}
                     width 5 offset 0"
     misc_feature    2299..2301
                     /locus_tag="BspQI site 2 overhang"
                     /ApEinfo_fwdcolor="cyan"
                     /ApEinfo_revcolor="green"
                     /ApEinfo_graphicformat="arrow_data {{0 1 2 0 0 -1} {} 0}
                     width 5 offset 0"
     misc_feature    1022..1027
                     /locus_tag="BfuAI site 2"
                     /ApEinfo_fwdcolor="cyan"
                     /ApEinfo_revcolor="green"
                     /ApEinfo_graphicformat="arrow_data {{0 1 2 0 0 -1} {} 0}
                     width 5 offset 0"
     misc_feature    2291..2297
                     /locus_tag="BspQI site 2"
                     /ApEinfo_fwdcolor="cyan"
                     /ApEinfo_revcolor="green"
                     /ApEinfo_graphicformat="arrow_data {{0 1 2 0 0 -1} {} 0}
                     width 5 offset 0"
ORIGIN
        1 CTTTCCTGCG TTATCCCCTG ATTCTGTGGA TAACCGTATT ACCGCCTTTG AGTGAGCTGA
       61 TACCGCTCGC CGCAGCCGAA CGACCGAGCG CAGCGAGTCA GTGAGCGAGG AAGCGGAtGt
      121 GCGCCCAATA CGCAAACCGC CTCTCCCCGC GCGTTGGCCG ATTCATTAAT GCAGCTGGCA
      181 CGACAGGTTT CCCGACTGGA AAGCGGGCAG TGAGCGCAAC GCAATTAATA CGCGTACCGC
      241 TAGCCAGGAA GAGTTTGTAG AAACGCAAAA AGGCCATCCG TCAGGATGGC CTTCTGCTTA
      301 GTTTGATGCC TGGCAGTTTA TGGCGGGCGT CCTGCCCGCC ACCCTCCGGG CCGTTGCTTC
      361 ACAACGTTCA AATCCGCTCC CGGCGGATTT GTCCTACTCA GGAGAGCGTT CACCGACAAA
      421 CAACAGATAA AACGAAAGGC CCAGTCTTCC GACTGAGCCT TTCGTTTTAT TTGATGCCTG
      481 GCAGTTCCCT ACTCTCGCGT TAACGCTAGC ATGGATGTTT TCCCAGTCAC GACGTTGTAA
      541 AACGACGGCC AGTCTTAAGC TCGGGCCCTG CAGCTCTAGA GCTCGAATTC GGGAGGCGTT
      601 CGGGCCACAG CGGacacgca ggtgcgcaac gcaattaatg tgagttagct cactcattag
      661 gcaccccagg ctttacactt tatgcttccg gctcgtatgt tgtgtggaat tgtgagcgga
      721 taacaatttc acacaggaaa cagctatgac catgattacg ccaagcgcgc aattaaccct
      781 cactaaaggg aacaaaagct ggaggacctc gagggggggc ccggtaccca attcgcccta
      841 tagtgagtcg tattacgcgc gctcactggc cgtcgtttta caacgtcgtg actgggaaaa
      901 ccctggcgtt acccaactta atcgccttgc agcacatccc cctttcgcca gctggcgtaa
      961 tagcgaagag gcccgcaccg atcgcccttc ccaacagttg cgcagcctga atggcgaatg
     1021 gacctgccac aGGATCCGGA GCCACGAACT TCTCTCTGTT AAAGCAAGCA GGAGACGTGG
     1081 AAGAAAACCC CGGTCCTatg gtgagcaagg gcgaggagct gttcaccggg gtggtgccca
     1141 tcctggtcga gctggacggc gacgtaaacg gccacaagtt cagcgtgtcc ggcgagggcg
     1201 agggcgatgc cacctacggc aagctgaccc tgaagttcat ctgcaccacc ggcaagctgc
     1261 ccgtgccctg gcccaccctc gtgaccaccc tgacctacgg cgtgcagtgc ttcagccgct
     1321 accccgacca catgaagcag cacgacttct tcaagtccgc catgcccgaa ggctacgtcc
     1381 aggagcgcac catcttcttc aaggacgacg gcaactacaa gacccgcgcc gaggtgaagt
     1441 tcgagggcga caccctggtg aaccgcatcg agctgaaggg catcgacttc aaggaggacg
     1501 gcaacatcct ggggcacaag ctggagtaca actacaacag ccacaacgtc tatatcatgg
     1561 ccgacaagca gaagaacggc atcaaggtga acttcaagat ccgccacaac atcgaggacg
     1621 gcagcgtgca gctcgccgac cactaccagc agaacacccc catcggcgac ggccccgtgc
     1681 tgctgcccga caaccactac ctgagcaccc agtccgccct gagcaaagac cccaacgaga
     1741 agcgcgatca catggtcctg ctggagttcg tgaccgccgc cgggatcact ctcggcatgg
     1801 acgagctgta caagtaactc gagGGCGCGC CTCTAGAACT ATAGTGAGTC GTATTACGTA
     1861 GATCCAGACA TGATAAGATA CATTGATGAG TTTGGACAAA CCACAACTAG AATGCAGTGA
     1921 AAAAAATGCT TTATTTGTGA AATTTGTGAT GCTATTGCTT TATTTGTAAC CATTATAAGC
     1981 TGCAATAAAC AAGTTAACAA CAACAATTGC ATTCATTTTA TGTTTCAGGT TCAGGGGGAG
     2041 GTGTGGGAGG TTTTTTCCAA CTTTATTATA CAAAGTTGGC ATTATAAAAA AGCATTGCTT
     2101 ATCAATTTGT TGCAACGAAC AGGTCACTAT CAGTCAAAAT AAAATCATTA TTTGGAGCTC
     2161 CATGGcgttg tctagcaagg aagtgaagag ctatccggat atatatgtat gttatcataa
     2221 ctgtactggc tatgtcaggt ggtaatgact gtaacgttac gttactcgtt gtaggcacga
     2281 cattgaatat gctcttctCC GCTGTGGCCC GAACGCCTCC Cgctagcgat gggatctCGG
     2341 CCGCGATATC CCCTATAGTG AGTCGTATTA CATGGTCATA GCTGTTTCCT GGCAGCTCTG
     2401 GCCCGTGTCT CAAAATCTCT GATGTTACAT TGCACAAGAT AAAAATATAT CATCATGAAC
     2461 AATAAAACTG TCTGCTTACA TAAACAGTAA TACAAGGGGT GTTATGAGCC ATATTCAACG
     2521 GGAAACGTCG AGGCCGCGAT TAAATTCCAA CATGGATGCT GATTTATATG GGTATAAATG
     2581 GGCTCGCGAT AATGTCGGGC AATCAGGTGC GACAATCTAT CGCTTGTATG GGAAGCCCGA
     2641 TGCGCCAGAG TTGTTTCTGA AACATGGCAA AGGTAGCGTT GCCAATGATG TTACAGATGA
     2701 GATGGTCAGA CTAAACTGGC TGACGGAATT TATGCCTCTT CCGACCATCA AGCATTTTAT
     2761 CCGTACTCCT GATGATGCAT GGTTACTCAC CACTGCGATC CCCGGAAAAA CAGCATTCCA
     2821 GGTATTAGAA GAATATCCTG ATTCAGGTGA AAATATTGTT GATGCGCTGG CAGTGTTCCT
     2881 GCGCCGGTTG CATTCGATTC CTGTTTGTAA TTGTCCTTTT AACAGCGATC GCGTATTTCG
     2941 TCTCGCTCAG GCGCAATCAC GAATGAATAA CGGTTTGGTT GATGCGAGTG ATTTTGATGA
     3001 CGAGCGTAAT GGCTGGCCTG TTGAACAAGT CTGGAAAGAA ATGCATAAAC TTTTGCCATT
     3061 CTCACCGGAT TCAGTCGTCA CTCATGGTGA TTTCTCACTT GATAACCTTA TTTTTGACGA
     3121 GGGGAAATTA ATAGGTTGTA TTGATGTTGG ACGAGTCGGA ATCGCAGACC GATACCAGGA
     3181 TCTTGCCATC CTATGGAACT GCCTCGGTGA GTTTTCTCCT TCATTACAGA AACGGCTTTT
     3241 TCAAAAATAT GGTATTGATA ATCCTGATAT GAATAAATTG CAGTTTCATT TGATGCTCGA
     3301 TGAGTTTTTC TAATCAGAAT TGGTTAATTG GTTGTAACAC TGGCAGAGCA TTACGCTGAC
     3361 TTGACGGGAC GGCGCAAGCT CATGACCAAA ATCCCTTAAC GTGAGTTACG CGTCGTTCCA
     3421 CTGAGCGTCA GACCCCGTAG AAAAGATCAA AGGATCTTCT TGAGATCCTT TTTTTCTGCG
     3481 CGTAATCTGC TGCTTGCAAA CAAAAAAACC ACCGCTACCA GCGGTGGTTT GTTTGCCGGA
     3541 TCAAGAGCTA CCAACTCTTT TTCCGAAGGT AACTGGCTTC AGCAGAGCGC AGATACCAAA
     3601 TACTGTCCTT CTAGTGTAGC CGTAGTTAGG CCACCACTTC AAGAACTCTG TAGCACCGCC
     3661 TACATACCTC GCTCTGCTAA TCCTGTTACC AGTGGCTGCT GCCAGTGGCG ATAAGTCGTG
     3721 TCTTACCGGG TTGGACTCAA GACGATAGTT ACCGGATAAG GCGCAGCGGT CGGGCTGAAC
     3781 GGGGGGTTCG TGCACACAGC CCAGCTTGGA GCGAACGACC TACACCGAAC TGAGATACCT
     3841 ACAGCGTGAG CATTGAGAAA GCGCCACGCT TCCCGAAGGG AGAAAGGCGG ACAGGTATCC
     3901 GGTAAGCGGC AGGGTCGGAA CAGGAGAGCG CACGAGGGAG CTTCCAGGGG GAAACGCCTG
     3961 GTATCTTTAT AGTCCTGTCG GGTTTCGCCA CCTCTGACTT GAGCGTCGAT TTTTGTGATG
     4021 CTCGTCAGGG GGGCGGAGCC TATGGAAAAA CGCCAGCAAC GCGGCCTTTT TACGGTTCCT
     4081 GGCCTTTTGC TGGCCTTTTG CTCACATGTT
//
