Features (pLannotate 1.2.2; 20 found; start..end, strand, type, name):
    121..213     +  CDS            lacI (fragment): lac repressor; lacI; The lac repressor binds to the lac operator to inhibit transcription in E. coli. This inhibition can be relieved by adding lactose or isopropyl-β-D-thiogalactopyranoside (IPTG).
    268..295     -  terminator     rrnB T2 terminator: transcription terminator T2 from the E. coli rrnB gene
    427..470     +  terminator     rrnB T1 terminator: Escherichia coli rrnB; transcription terminator T1 from the E. coli rrnB gene
    517..553     -  CDS            lacZα (fragment): LacZα fragment of β-galactosidase; lacZ fragment
    636..657     +  protein_bind   CAP binding site: CAP binding activates transcription in the presence of cAMP. E. coli catabolite activator protein
    672..702     +  promoter       lac promoter: promoter for the E. coli lac operon
    710..726     +  protein_bind   lac operator: The lac repressor binds to the lac operator to inhibit transcription in E. coli. This inhibition can be relieved by adding lactose or isopropyl-β-D-thiogalactopyranoside (IPTG). lac repressor encoded by lacI
    771..789     +  promoter       T3 promoter: promoter for bacteriophage T3 RNA polymerase
    805..828     +  misc_feature   MCS (fragment): pBluescript multiple cloning site
    837..855     -  promoter       T7 promoter: promoter for bacteriophage T7 RNA polymerase
    863..1018    +  CDS            lacZα (fragment): LacZα fragment of β-galactosidase; lacZ fragment
   1041..1097    +  CDS            P2A: 2A peptide from porcine teschovirus-1 polyprotein Eukaryotic ribosomes fail to insert a peptide bond between the Gly and Pro residues, yielding separate polypeptides.
   1098..1817    +  CDS            EGFP: the original enhanced GFP (Yang et al., 1996) mammalian codon-optimized
   1839..1856    -  promoter       T7 promoter (fragment): promoter for bacteriophage T7 RNA polymerase
   1861..1995    -  polyA_signal   SV40 poly(A) signal: SV40 polyadenylation signal
   2058..2078    -  protein_bind   attB3: mutant version of attB; core recombination site for the Gateway® BP reaction BP Clonase™
   2069..2154    -  protein_bind   attL1 (fragment): mutant version of attL; recombination site for the Gateway® LR reaction LR Clonase™
   2352..2370    -  promoter       T7 promoter: promoter for bacteriophage T7 RNA polymerase
   2504..3313    +  CDS            KanR: aminoglycoside phosphotransferase; aph(3')-Ia; confers resistance to kanamycin in bacteria or G418 (Geneticin®) in eukaryotes
   3460..4048    +  rep_origin     ori: high-copy-number ColE1/pMB1/pBR322/pUC origin of replication
>Addgene plasmid #117813 | pGTag-eGFP-SV40 | addgene full sequence | sequence record 238271 | Addgene NGS Result
CTTTCCTGCGTTATCCCCTGATTCTGTGGATAACCGTATTACCGCCTTTGAGTGAGCTGATACCGCTCGC
CGCAGCCGAACGACCGAGCGCAGCGAGTCAGTGAGCGAGGAAGCGGATGTGCGCCCAATACGCAAACCGC
CTCTCCCCGCGCGTTGGCCGATTCATTAATGCAGCTGGCACGACAGGTTTCCCGACTGGAAAGCGGGCAG
TGAGCGCAACGCAATTAATACGCGTACCGCTAGCCAGGAAGAGTTTGTAGAAACGCAAAAAGGCCATCCG
TCAGGATGGCCTTCTGCTTAGTTTGATGCCTGGCAGTTTATGGCGGGCGTCCTGCCCGCCACCCTCCGGG
CCGTTGCTTCACAACGTTCAAATCCGCTCCCGGCGGATTTGTCCTACTCAGGAGAGCGTTCACCGACAAA
CAACAGATAAAACGAAAGGCCCAGTCTTCCGACTGAGCCTTTCGTTTTATTTGATGCCTGGCAGTTCCCT
ACTCTCGCGTTAACGCTAGCATGGATGTTTTCCCAGTCACGACGTTGTAAAACGACGGCCAGTCTTAAGC
TCGGGCCCTGCAGCTCTAGAGCTCGAATTCGGGAGGCGTTCGGGCCACAGCGGACACGCAGGTGCGCAAC
GCAATTAATGTGAGTTAGCTCACTCATTAGGCACCCCAGGCTTTACACTTTATGCTTCCGGCTCGTATGT
TGTGTGGAATTGTGAGCGGATAACAATTTCACACAGGAAACAGCTATGACCATGATTACGCCAAGCGCGC
AATTAACCCTCACTAAAGGGAACAAAAGCTGGAGGACCTCGAGGGGGGGCCCGGTACCCAATTCGCCCTA
TAGTGAGTCGTATTACGCGCGCTCACTGGCCGTCGTTTTACAACGTCGTGACTGGGAAAACCCTGGCGTT
ACCCAACTTAATCGCCTTGCAGCACATCCCCCTTTCGCCAGCTGGCGTAATAGCGAAGAGGCCCGCACCG
ATCGCCCTTCCCAACAGTTGCGCAGCCTGAATGGCGAATGGACCTGCCACAGGATCCGGAGCCACGAACT
TCTCTCTGTTAAAGCAAGCAGGAGACGTGGAAGAAAACCCCGGTCCTATGGTGAGCAAGGGCGAGGAGCT
GTTCACCGGGGTGGTGCCCATCCTGGTCGAGCTGGACGGCGACGTAAACGGCCACAAGTTCAGCGTGTCC
GGCGAGGGCGAGGGCGATGCCACCTACGGCAAGCTGACCCTGAAGTTCATCTGCACCACCGGCAAGCTGC
CCGTGCCCTGGCCCACCCTCGTGACCACCCTGACCTACGGCGTGCAGTGCTTCAGCCGCTACCCCGACCA
CATGAAGCAGCACGACTTCTTCAAGTCCGCCATGCCCGAAGGCTACGTCCAGGAGCGCACCATCTTCTTC
AAGGACGACGGCAACTACAAGACCCGCGCCGAGGTGAAGTTCGAGGGCGACACCCTGGTGAACCGCATCG
AGCTGAAGGGCATCGACTTCAAGGAGGACGGCAACATCCTGGGGCACAAGCTGGAGTACAACTACAACAG
CCACAACGTCTATATCATGGCCGACAAGCAGAAGAACGGCATCAAGGTGAACTTCAAGATCCGCCACAAC
ATCGAGGACGGCAGCGTGCAGCTCGCCGACCACTACCAGCAGAACACCCCCATCGGCGACGGCCCCGTGC
TGCTGCCCGACAACCACTACCTGAGCACCCAGTCCGCCCTGAGCAAAGACCCCAACGAGAAGCGCGATCA
CATGGTCCTGCTGGAGTTCGTGACCGCCGCCGGGATCACTCTCGGCATGGACGAGCTGTACAAGTAACTC
GAGGGCGCGCCTCTAGAACTATAGTGAGTCGTATTACGTAGATCCAGACATGATAAGATACATTGATGAG
TTTGGACAAACCACAACTAGAATGCAGTGAAAAAAATGCTTTATTTGTGAAATTTGTGATGCTATTGCTT
TATTTGTAACCATTATAAGCTGCAATAAACAAGTTAACAACAACAATTGCATTCATTTTATGTTTCAGGT
TCAGGGGGAGGTGTGGGAGGTTTTTTCCAACTTTATTATACAAAGTTGGCATTATAAAAAAGCATTGCTT
ATCAATTTGTTGCAACGAACAGGTCACTATCAGTCAAAATAAAATCATTATTTGGAGCTCCATGGCGTTG
TCTAGCAAGGAAGTGAAGAGCTATCCGGATATATATGTATGTTATCATAACTGTACTGGCTATGTCAGGT
GGTAATGACTGTAACGTTACGTTACTCGTTGTAGGCACGACATTGAATATGCTCTTCTCCGCTGTGGCCC
GAACGCCTCCCGCTAGCGATGGGATCTCGGCCGCGATATCCCCTATAGTGAGTCGTATTACATGGTCATA
GCTGTTTCCTGGCAGCTCTGGCCCGTGTCTCAAAATCTCTGATGTTACATTGCACAAGATAAAAATATAT
CATCATGAACAATAAAACTGTCTGCTTACATAAACAGTAATACAAGGGGTGTTATGAGCCATATTCAACG
GGAAACGTCGAGGCCGCGATTAAATTCCAACATGGATGCTGATTTATATGGGTATAAATGGGCTCGCGAT
AATGTCGGGCAATCAGGTGCGACAATCTATCGCTTGTATGGGAAGCCCGATGCGCCAGAGTTGTTTCTGA
AACATGGCAAAGGTAGCGTTGCCAATGATGTTACAGATGAGATGGTCAGACTAAACTGGCTGACGGAATT
TATGCCTCTTCCGACCATCAAGCATTTTATCCGTACTCCTGATGATGCATGGTTACTCACCACTGCGATC
CCCGGAAAAACAGCATTCCAGGTATTAGAAGAATATCCTGATTCAGGTGAAAATATTGTTGATGCGCTGG
CAGTGTTCCTGCGCCGGTTGCATTCGATTCCTGTTTGTAATTGTCCTTTTAACAGCGATCGCGTATTTCG
TCTCGCTCAGGCGCAATCACGAATGAATAACGGTTTGGTTGATGCGAGTGATTTTGATGACGAGCGTAAT
GGCTGGCCTGTTGAACAAGTCTGGAAAGAAATGCATAAACTTTTGCCATTCTCACCGGATTCAGTCGTCA
CTCATGGTGATTTCTCACTTGATAACCTTATTTTTGACGAGGGGAAATTAATAGGTTGTATTGATGTTGG
ACGAGTCGGAATCGCAGACCGATACCAGGATCTTGCCATCCTATGGAACTGCCTCGGTGAGTTTTCTCCT
TCATTACAGAAACGGCTTTTTCAAAAATATGGTATTGATAATCCTGATATGAATAAATTGCAGTTTCATT
TGATGCTCGATGAGTTTTTCTAATCAGAATTGGTTAATTGGTTGTAACACTGGCAGAGCATTACGCTGAC
TTGACGGGACGGCGCAAGCTCATGACCAAAATCCCTTAACGTGAGTTACGCGTCGTTCCACTGAGCGTCA
GACCCCGTAGAAAAGATCAAAGGATCTTCTTGAGATCCTTTTTTTCTGCGCGTAATCTGCTGCTTGCAAA
CAAAAAAACCACCGCTACCAGCGGTGGTTTGTTTGCCGGATCAAGAGCTACCAACTCTTTTTCCGAAGGT
AACTGGCTTCAGCAGAGCGCAGATACCAAATACTGTTCTTCTAGTGTAGCCGTAGTTAGGCCACCACTTC
AAGAACTCTGTAGCACCGCCTACATACCTCGCTCTGCTAATCCTGTTACCAGTGGCTGCTGCCAGTGGCG
ATAAGTCGTGTCTTACCGGGTTGGACTCAAGACGATAGTTACCGGATAAGGCGCAGCGGTCGGGCTGAAC
GGGGGGTTCGTGCACACAGCCCAGCTTGGAGCGAACGACCTACACCGAACTGAGATACCTACAGCGTGAG
CTATGAGAAAGCGCCACGCTTCCCGAAGGGAGAAAGGCGGACAGGTATCCGGTAAGCGGCAGGGTCGGAA
CAGGAGAGCGCACGAGGGAGCTTCCAGGGGGAAACGCCTGGTATCTTTATAGTCCTGTCGGGTTTCGCCA
CCTCTGACTTGAGCGTCGATTTTTGTGATGCTCGTCAGGGGGGCGGAGCCTATGGAAAAACGCCAGCAAC
GCGGCCTTTTTACGGTTCCTGGCCTTTTGCTGGCCTTTTGCTCACATGTT
