>Addgene plasmid #117813 | pGTag-eGFP-SV40 | depositor partial sequence | sequence record 222432 | Backbone
TGAAGAGCTATCCGGATATATATGTATGTTATCATAACTGTACTGGCTATGTCAGGTGGTAATGACTGTA
ACGTTACGTTACTCGTTGTAGGCACGACATTGAATATGCTCTTCTCCGCTGTGGCCCGAACGCCTCCCGC
TAGCGATGGGATCTCGGCCGCGATATCCCCTATAGTGAGTCGTATTACATGGTCATAGCTGTTTCCTGGC
AGCTCTGGCCCGTGTCTCAAAATCTCTGATGTTACATTGCACAAGATAAAAATATATCATCATGAACAAT
AAAACTGTCTGCTTACATAAACAGTAATACAAGGGGTGTTATGAGCCATATTCAACGGGAAACGTCGAGG
CCGCGATTAAATTCCAACATGGATGCTGATTTATATGGGTATAAATGGGCTCGCGATAATGTCGGGCAAT
CAGGTGCGACAATCTATCGCTTGTATGGGAAGCCCGATGCGCCAGAGTTGTTTCTGAAACATGGCAAAGG
TAGCGTTGCCAATGATGTTACAGATGAGATGGTCAGACTAAACTGGCTGACGGAATTTATGCCTCTTCCG
ACCATCAAGCATTTTATCCGTACTCCTGATGATGCATGGTTACTCACCACTGCGATCCCCGGAAAAACAG
CATTCCAGGTATTAGAAGAATATCCTGATTCAGGTGAAAATATTGTTGATGCGCTGGCAGTGTTCCTGCG
CCGGTTGCATTCGATTCCTGTTTGTAATTGTCCTTTTAACAGCGATCGCGTATTTCGTCTCGCTCAGGCG
CAATCACGAATGAATAACGGTTTGGTTGATGCGAGTGATTTTGATGACGAGCGTAATGGCTGGCCTGTTG
AACAAGTCTGGAAAGAAATGCATAAACTTTTGCCATTCTCACCGGATTCAGTCGTCACTCATGGTGATTT
CTCACTTGATAACCTTATTTTTGACGAGGGGAAATTAATAGGTTGTATTGATGTTGGACGAGTCGGAATC
GCAGACCGATACCAGGATCTTGCCATCCTATGGAACTGCCTCGGTGAGTTTTCTCCTTCATTACAGAAAC
GGCTTTTTCAAAAATATGGTATTGATAATCCTGATATGAATAAATTGCAGTTTCATTTGATGCTCGATGA
GTTTTTCTAATCAGAATTGGTTAATTGGTTGTAACACTGGCAGAGCATTACGCTGACTTGACGGGACGGC
GCAAGCTCATGACCAAAATCCCTTAACGTGAGTTACGCGTCGTTCCACTGAGCGTCAGACCCCGTAGAAA
AGATCAAAGGATCTTCTTGAGATCCTTTTTTTCTGCGCGTAATCTGCTGCTTGCAAACAAAAAAACCACC
GCTACCAGCGGTGGTTTGTTTGCCGGATCAAGAGCTACCAACTCTTTTTCCGAAGGTAACTGGCTTCAGC
AGAGCGCAGATACCAAATACTGTCCTTCTAGTGTAGCCGTAGTTAGGCCACCACTTCAAGAACTCTGTAG
CACCGCCTACATACCTCGCTCTGCTAATCCTGTTACCAGTGGCTGCTGCCAGTGGCGATAAGTCGTGTCT
TACCGGGTTGGACTCAAGACGATAGTTACCGGATAAGGCGCAGCGGTCGGGCTGAACGGGGGGTTCGTGC
ACACAGCCCAGCTTGGAGCGAACGACCTACACCGAACTGAGATACCTACAGCGTGAGCATTGAGAAAGCG
CCACGCTTCCCGAAGGGAGAAAGGCGGACAGGTATCCGGTAAGCGGCAGGGTCGGAACAGGAGAGCGCAC
GAGGGAGCTTCCAGGGGGAAACGCCTGGTATCTTTATAGTCCTGTCGGGTTTCGCCACCTCTGACTTGAG
CGTCGATTTTTGTGATGCTCGTCAGGGGGGCGGAGCCTATGGAAAAACGCCAGCAACGCGGCCTTTTTAC
GGTTCCTGGCCTTTTGCTGGCCTTTTGCTCACATGTTCTTTCCTGCGTTATCCCCTGATTCTGTGGATAA
CCGTATTACCGCCTTTGAGTGAGCTGATACCGCTCGCCGCAGCCGAACGACCGAGCGCAGCGAGTCAGTG
AGCGAGGAAGCGGATGTGCGCCCAATACGCAAACCGCCTCTCCCCGCGCGTTGGCCGATTCATTAATGCA
GCTGGCACGACAGGTTTCCCGACTGGAAAGCGGGCAGTGAGCGCAACGCAATTAATACGCGTACCGCTAG
CCAGGAAGAGTTTGTAGAAACGCAAAAAGGCCATCCGTCAGGATGGCCTTCTGCTTAGTTTGATGCCTGG
CAGTTTATGGCGGGCGTCCTGCCCGCCACCCTCCGGGCCGTTGCTTCACAACGTTCAAATCCGCTCCCGG
CGGATTTGTCCTACTCAGGAGAGCGTTCACCGACAAACAACAGATAAAACGAAAGGCCCAGTCTTCCGAC
TGAGCCTTTCGTTTTATTTGATGCCTGGCAGTTCCCTACTCTCGCGTTAACGCTAGCATGGATGTTTTCC
CAGTCACGACGTTGTAAAACGACGGCCAGTCTTAAGCTCGGGCCCTGCAGCTCTAGAGCTCGAATTCGGG
AGGCGTTCGGGCCACAGCGGACACGCAGGTGCGCAACGCAATTAATGTGAGTTAGCTCACTCATTAGGCA
CCCCAGGCTTTACACTTTATGCTTCCGGCTCGTATGTTGTGTGGAATTGTGAGCGGATAACAATTTCACA
CAGGAAACAGCTATGACCATGATTACGCCAAGCGCGCAATTAACCCTCACTAAAGGGAACAAAAGCTGGA
GGACCTCGAGGGGGGGCCCGGTACCCAATTCGCCCTATAGTGAGTCGTATTACGCGCGCTCACTGGCCGT
CGTTTTACAACGTCGTGACTGGGAAAACCCTGGCGTTACCCAACTTAATCGCCTTGCAGCACATCCCCCT
TTCGCCAGCTGGCGTAATAGCGAAGAGGCCCGCACCGATCGCCCTTCCCAACAGTTGCGCAGCCTGAATG
GCGAATGGACCTGCCACA
