>Addgene plasmid #117813 | pGTag-eGFP-SV40 | depositor partial sequence | sequence record 222433 | Insert
GGATCCGGAGCCACGAACTTCTCTCTGTTAAAGCAAGCAGGAGACGTGGAAGAAAACCCCGGTCCTATGG
TGAGCAAGGGCGAGGAGCTGTTCACCGGGGTGGTGCCCATCCTGGTCGAGCTGGACGGCGACGTAAACGG
CCACAAGTTCAGCGTGTCCGGCGAGGGCGAGGGCGATGCCACCTACGGCAAGCTGACCCTGAAGTTCATC
TGCACCACCGGCAAGCTGCCCGTGCCCTGGCCCACCCTCGTGACCACCCTGACCTACGGCGTGCAGTGCT
TCAGCCGCTACCCCGACCACATGAAGCAGCACGACTTCTTCAAGTCCGCCATGCCCGAAGGCTACGTCCA
GGAGCGCACCATCTTCTTCAAGGACGACGGCAACTACAAGACCCGCGCCGAGGTGAAGTTCGAGGGCGAC
ACCCTGGTGAACCGCATCGAGCTGAAGGGCATCGACTTCAAGGAGGACGGCAACATCCTGGGGCACAAGC
TGGAGTACAACTACAACAGCCACAACGTCTATATCATGGCCGACAAGCAGAAGAACGGCATCAAGGTGAA
CTTCAAGATCCGCCACAACATCGAGGACGGCAGCGTGCAGCTCGCCGACCACTACCAGCAGAACACCCCC
ATCGGCGACGGCCCCGTGCTGCTGCCCGACAACCACTACCTGAGCACCCAGTCCGCCCTGAGCAAAGACC
CCAACGAGAAGCGCGATCACATGGTCCTGCTGGAGTTCGTGACCGCCGCCGGGATCACTCTCGGCATGGA
CGAGCTGTACAAGTAACTCGAGGGCGCGCCTCTAGAACTATAGTGAGTCGTATTACGTAGATCCAGACAT
GATAAGATACATTGATGAGTTTGGACAAACCACAACTAGAATGCAGTGAAAAAAATGCTTTATTTGTGAA
ATTTGTGATGCTATTGCTTTATTTGTAACCATTATAAGCTGCAATAAACAAGTTAACAACAACAATTGCA
TTCATTTTATGTTTCAGGTTCAGGGGGAGGTGTGGGAGGTTTTTTCCAACTTTATTATACAAAGTTGGCA
TTATAAAAAAGCATTGCTTATCAATTTGTTGCAACGAACAGGTCACTATCAGTCAAAATAAAATCATTAT
TTGGAGCTCCATGGCGTTGTCTAGCAAGGAAG
